>Addgene plasmid #243311 | AiP14676 - pAAV-AiE1270q-minBG-SYFP2-WPRE3-BGHpA | addgene full sequence | sequence record 485869 | Addgene NGS Result
CCTGCAGGCAGCTGCGCGCTCGCTCGCTCACTGAGGCCGCCCGGGCGTCGGGCGACCTTTGGTCGCCCGG
CCTCAGTGAGCGAGCGAGCGCGCAGAGAGGGAGTGGCCAACTCCATCACTAGGGGTTCCTGCGGCCGCAC
GCGTACATCTGGCTTTTCCTCCATCCAAAAGATTCTGAATTTCTGGAAGTTTCAAAGTTTTAGATAAAAG
ATTATGGACTTCTACCATGATCAGATTCATAGTCTTTAGGAGGAAAACTCTATTTGCAGTTTTAAAGATA
AACTGGAGGAAGCAGAGAAGGAAGCTAGTTAAGAAACTACCGGAAAACCGGTGGTGAGAAATATGGAGAT
TGTACCAAGCTGGAGATGCTGGGGATGGAGGAGTTTGGGAGATATGTCCCAGGAGGATCAACATAACTCA
GTGCCTGATTGGAGGTGGGAGGTAAGAGAGGAAGGAATCCAGAATGAGTCTCATGCTCCTCGCTTGTAAG
AGTGGACAGATGGTGAGCCATCCCCCACAAGAGAAAGCTGAGGATGATTAGAATTAAGAAGAAAAAATGC
TAAATGCCAGGTTGGACATGTGTATGTGAGGTTCTTCTGCATCTTGTGGTTGGAGACATGTGGTAGGGAG
TTGGAAATGTGGGTCTGGAGCCCGGGAGAGAGGCTGGTGTCAGAGGTACAGATTTACGAAGTGTCGCAAG
TTAATAGCGTTCCCCAAAATGACATGGGAGCTCGGGCTGGGCATAAAAGTCAGGGCAGAGCCATCTATTG
CTTACATTTGCTTCTGGGATCCAGATCTTTCGAAGCTAGCGCTACCGGTCGCCACCATGGTGAGCAAGGG
CGAGGAGCTGTTCACCGGGGTGGTGCCCATCCTGGTCGAGCTGGACGGCGACGTAAACGGCCACAAGTTC
AGCGTGTCCGGCGAGGGCGAGGGCGATGCCACCTACGGCAAGCTGACCCTGAAGCTGATCTGCACCACCG
GCAAGCTGCCCGTGCCCTGGCCCACCCTCGTGACCACCCTGGGCTACGGCGTGCAGTGCTTCGCCCGCTA
CCCCGACCACATGAAGCAGCACGACTTCTTCAAGTCCGCCATGCCCGAAGGCTACGTCCAGGAGCGCACC
ATCTTCTTCAAGGACGACGGCAACTACAAGACCCGCGCCGAGGTGAAGTTCGAGGGCGACACCCTGGTGA
ACCGCATCGAGCTGAAGGGCATCGACTTCAAGGAGGACGGCAACATCCTGGGGCACAAGCTGGAGTACAA
CTACAACAGCCACAACGTCTATATCACCGCCGACAAGCAGAAGAACGGCATCAAGGCCAACTTCAAGATC
CGCCACAACATCGAGGACGGCGGCGTGCAGCTCGCCGACCACTACCAGCAGAACACCCCCATCGGCGACG
GCCCCGTGCTGCTGCCCGACAACCACTACCTGAGCTACCAGTCCAAGCTGAGCAAAGACCCCAACGAGAA
GCGCGATCACATGGTCCTGCTGGAGTTCGTGACCGCCGCCGGGATCACTCTCGGCATGGACGAGCTGTAC
AAGTAAGTCGACGGCGCGCCGCGGCCGCGAATTCGATATCATAATCAACCTCTGGATTACAAAATTTGTG
AAAGATTGACTGGTATTCTTAACTATGTTGCTCCTTTTACGCTATGTGGATACGCTGCTTTAATGCCTTT
GTATCATGCTATTGCTTCCCGTATGGCTTTCATTTTCTCCTCCTTGTATAAATCCTGGTTAGTTCTTGCC
ACGGCGGAACTCATCGCCGCCTGCCTTGCCCGCTGCTGGACAGGGGCTCGGCTGTTGGGCACTGACAATT
CCGTGGCTCGAGAGATCTTCGACTGTGCCTTCTAGTTGCCAGCCATCTGTTGTTTGCCCCTCCCCCGTGC
CTTCCTTGACCCTGGAAGGTGCCACTCCCACTGTCCTTTCCTAATAAAATGAGGAAATTGCATCGCATTG
TCTGAGTAGGTGTCATTCTATTCTGGGGGGTGGGGTGGGGCAGGACAGCAAGGGGGAGGATTGGGAAGAC
AATAGCAGGCATGAGATCTCACGTGCGGACCGAGCGGCCGCAGGAACCCCTAGTGATGGAGTTGGCCACT
CCCTCTCTGCGCGCTCGCTCGCTCACTGAGGCCGGGCGACCAAAGGTCGCCCGACGCCCGGGCTTTGCCC
GGGCGGCCTCAGTGAGCGAGCGAGCGCGCAGCTGCCTGCAGGGGCGCCTGATGCGGTATTTTCTCCTTAC
GCATCTGTGCGGTATTTCACACCGCATA
[95 nt withheld, positions 2269-2363]
T
[46 nt withheld, positions 2365-2410]
C
[141 nt withheld, positions 2412-2552]
CCTTTGACGTTGGAGTCCACGTTCTTT
[37 nt withheld, positions 2580-2616]
ACTCTATCTCGGGCTATTCTTTTGATTTATAAGGGATTTTGCCGATTTCGGTCTATTGGTTAAAAAATGA
GCTGATTTAACAAAAATTTAACGCGAATTTTAACAAAATATTAACGTTTACAATTTTATGGTGCACTCTC
AGTACAATCTGCTCTGATGCCGCATAGTTAAGCCAGCCCCGACACCCGCCAACACCCGCTGACGCGCCCT
GACGGGCTTGTCTGCTCCCGGCATCCGCTTACAGACAAGCTGTGACCGTCTCCGGGAGCTGCATGTGTCA
GAGGTTTTCACCGTCATCACCGAAACGCGCGAGACGAAAGGGCCTCGTGATACGCCTATTTTTATAGGTT
AATGTCATGATAATAATGGTTTCTTAGACGTCAGGTGGCACTTTTCGGGGAAATGTGCGCGGAACCCCTA
TTTGTTTATTTTTCTAAATACATTCAAATATGTATCCGCTCATGAGACAATAACCCTGATAAATGCTTCA
ATAATATTGAAAAAGGAAGAGTATGAGTATTCAACATTTCCGTGTCGCCCTTATTCCCTTTTTTGCGGCA
TTTTGCCTTCCTGTTTTTGCTCACCCAGAAACGCTGGTGAAAGTAAAAGATGCTGAAGATCAGTTGGGTG
CACGAGTGGGTTACATCGAACTGGATCTCAACAGCGGTAAGATCCTTGAGAGTTTTCGCCCCGAAGAACG
TTTTCCAATGATGAGCACTTTTAAAGTTCTGCTATGTGGCGCGGTATTATCCCGTATTGACGCCGGGCAA
GAGCAACTCGGTCGCCGCATACACTATTCTCAGAATGACTTGGTTGAGTACTCACCAGTCACAGAAAAGC
ATCTTACGGATGGCATGACAGTAAGAGAATTATGCAGTGCTGCCATAACCATGAGTGATAACACTGCGGC
CAACTTACTTCTGACAACGATCGGAGGACCGAAGGAGCTAACCGCTTTTTTGCACAACATGGGGGATCAT
GTAACTCGCCTTGATCGTTGGGAACCGGAGCTGAATGAAGCCATACCAAACGACGAGCGTGACACCACGA
TGCCTGTAGCAATGGCAACAACGTTGCGCAAACTATTAACTGGCGAACTACTTACTCTAGCTTCCCGGCA
ACAATTAATAGACTGGATGGAGGCGGATAAAGTTGCAGGACCACTTCTGCGCTCGGCCCTTCCGGCTGGC
TGGTTTATTGCTGATAAATCTGGAGCCGGTGAGCGTGGGTCTCGCGGTATCATTGCAGCACTGGGGCCAG
ATGGTAAGCCCTCCCGTATCGTAGTTATCTACACGACGGGGAGTCAGGCAACTATGGATGAACGAAATAG
ACAGATCGCTGAGATAGGTGCCTCACTGATTAAGCATTGGTAACTGTCAGACCAAGTTTACTCATATATA
CTTTAGATTGATTTAAAACTTCATTTTTAATTTAAAAGGATCTAGGTGAAGATCCTTTTTGATAATCTCA
TGACCAAAATCCCTTAACGTGAGTTTTCGTTCCACTGAGCGTCAGACCCCGTAGAAAAGATCAAAGGATC
TTCTTGAGATCCTTTTTTTCTGCGCGTAATCTGCTGCTTGCAAACAAAAAAACCACCGCTACCAGCGGTG
GTTTGTTTGCCGGATCAAGAGCTACCAACTCTTTTTCCGAAGGTAACTGGCTTCAGCAGAGCGCAGATAC
CAAATACTGTTCTTCTAGTGTAGCCGTAGTTAGGCCACCACTTCAAGAACTCTGTAGCACCGCCTACATA
CCTCGCTCTGCTAATCCTGTTACCAGTGGCTGCTGCCAGTGGCGATAAGTCGTGTCTTACCGGGTTGGAC
TCAAGACGATAGTTACCGGATAAGGCGCAGCGGTCGGGCTGAACGGGGGGTTCGTGCACACAGCCCAGCT
TGGAGCGAACGACCTACACCGAACTGAGATACCTACAGCGTGAGCTATGAGAAAGCGCCACGCTTCCCGA
AGGGAGAAAGGCGGACAGGTATCCGGTAAGCGGCAGGGTCGGAACAGGAGAGCGCACGAGGGAGCTTCCA
GGGGGAAACGCCTGGTATCTTTATAGTCCTGTCGGGTTTCGCCACCTCTGACTTGAGCGTCGATTTTTGT
GATGCTCGTCAGGGGGGCGGAGCCTATGGAAAAACGCCAGCAACGCGGCCTTTTTACGGTTCCTGGCCTT
TTGCTGGCCTTTTGCTCACATGT
Features (pLannotate 1.2.2; 14 found; start..end, strand, type, name):
     12..39      +  repeat_region  AAV2 ITR (fragment): inverted terminal repeat of adeno-associated virus serotype 2 inverted
     68..95      +  repeat_region  AAV2 ITR (fragment): inverted terminal repeat of adeno-associated virus serotype 2 inverted
    827..1543    +  CDS            SYFP2: SYFP2 is a basic (constitutively fluorescent) yellow fluorescent protein published in 2006, derived from Aequorea victoria. It is reported to be a very rapidly-maturing monomer with moderate acid sensitivity.
   1583..1740    +  misc_feature   WPRE (fragment): woodchuck hepatitis virus posttranscriptional regulatory element
   1746..1826    +  misc_feature   WPRE (fragment): woodchuck hepatitis virus posttranscriptional regulatory element
   1843..1954    +  polyA_signal   bGH poly(A) signal: bovine growth hormone polyadenylation signal
   2072..2212    +  repeat_region  AAV2 ITR: inverted terminal repeat of adeno-associated virus serotype 2 inverted
   2217..2268    -  misc_feature   bom (fragment): basis of mobility region from pBR322
   2287..2742    +  rep_origin     f1 ori (sequence partly withheld): f1 bacteriophage origin of replication; arrow indicates direction of (+) strand synthesis
   2743..2792    -  misc_feature   bom (fragment): basis of mobility region from pBR322
   2894..2929    -  CDS            rop (fragment): Rop protein, which maintains plasmids at low copy number; rop
   3024..3128    +  promoter       AmpR promoter: bla
   3129..3989    +  CDS            AmpR: β-lactamase; bla; confers resistance to ampicillin, carbenicillin, and related antibiotics
   4160..4748    +  rep_origin     ori: high-copy-number ColE1/pMB1/pBR322/pUC origin of replication
