[The description below was written by a language model from this plasmid's Addgene catalogue record and pLannotate feature annotations shown in this document.]
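Description:
AiP14676 - pAAV-AiE1270q-minBG-SYFP2-WPRE3-BGHpA is an adeno-associated virus transfer plasmid built on a pAAV2 backbone (about 4.8 kb in the sequenced record) and intended for packaging a fluorescent reporter genome into recombinant AAV. It is maintained in bacteria as a high-copy plasmid through a ColE1/pUC-type origin and selected with ampicillin via the bla gene and its own promoter. An f1 phage origin is also present in the backbone, along with small annotated remnants of the pBR322 bom and rop regions. The AAV2 inverted terminal repeats flank the expression cassette and supply the cis signals for genome replication and encapsidation. The right ITR is annotated in full, while the left one is detected only as short fragments, which may simply reflect how hard these repeats are to sequence and annotate. The recombination-reduced growth strain listed for the plasmid fits with the need to keep the ITRs stable.

The payload is SYFP2, a rapidly maturing monomeric yellow fluorescent protein derived from Aequorea victoria. According to the construct name, it is driven by the enhancer AiE1270q placed upstream of a minimal beta-globin promoter (minBG). Neither element is annotated in the feature table, but the unannotated stretch between the left ITR and the SYFP2 coding sequence is where they would lie. Downstream, a shortened woodchuck posttranscriptional regulatory element (WPRE3, seen as two WPRE fragments) boosts transcript stability and expression, and the bovine growth hormone polyadenylation signal terminates the message. Because the minimal promoter alone has little activity, SYFP2 fluorescence reports the activity of the enhancer. The vector is therefore used to label specific populations of brain cells after AAV delivery, although the record does not state which cell types are targeted or the species of origin of the enhancer.
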