Addgene plasmid #243311: AiP14676 - pAAV-AiE1270q-minBG-SYFP2-WPRE3-BGHpA
Purpose: AiE1270q is an enhancer sequence designed to drive AAV-mediated transgene expression in specific populations of brain cells.
Depositing lab: Trygve Bakken & Tanya Daigle & Allen Institute for Brain Science & Boaz Levi & Bosiljka Tasic & Jonathan Ting. Depositing organization: Allen Institute.
Backbone
  Vector backbone: pAAV2
  Vector type: AAV
Growth in bacteria
  Bacterial resistance: Ampicillin, 100 μg/mL
  Growth temperature: 37°C
  Growth strain: NEB Stable
  Copy number: High Copy
Gene/Insert
  Gene/Insert name: SYFP2
  Species: Synthetic
  Cloning method: Restriction Enzyme; 5′ cloning site Unknown (unknown if destroyed)
Terms and licenses: Academic/Nonprofit Terms; Industry Terms: Not Available to Industry
How to cite: AiP14676 - pAAV-AiE1270q-minBG-SYFP2-WPRE3-BGHpA was a gift from Trygve Bakken & Tanya Daigle & Allen Institute for Brain Science & Boaz Levi & Bosiljka Tasic & Jonathan Ting (Addgene plasmid # 243311 ; http://n2t.net/addgene:243311 ; RRID:Addgene_243311)
